>Addgene plasmid #160943 | MSCV-HA-Nr4a1-Zf1 | addgene full sequence | sequence record 319376 | Addgene NGS Result
TGAAAGACCCCACCTGTAGGTTTGGCAAGCTAGCTTAAGTAACGCCATTTTGCAAGGCATGGAAAATACA
TAACTGAGAATAGAGAAGTTCAGATCAAGGTTAGGAACAGAGAGACAGCAGAATATGGGCCAAACAGGAT
ATCTGTGGTAAGCAGTTCCTGCCCCGGCTCAGGGCCAAGAACAGATGGTCCCCAGATGCGGTCCCGCCCT
CAGCAGTTTCTAGAGAACCATCAGATGTTTCCAGGGTGCCCCAAGGACCTGAAATGACCCTGTGCCTTAT
TTGAACTAACCAATCAGTTCGCTTCTCGCTTCTGTTCGCGCGCTTCTGCTCCCCGAGCTCAATAAAAGAG
CCCACAACCCCTCACTCGGCGCGCCAGTCCTCCGATAGACTGCGTCGCCCGGGTACCCGTATTCCCAATA
AAGCCTCTTGCTGTTTGCATCCGAATCGTGGACTCGCTGATCCTTGGGAGGGTCTCCTCAGATTGATTGA
CTGCCCACCTCGTGGGTCTTTCATTTGGAGGTTCCACCGAGATTTGGAGACCCCTGCCCAGGGACCACCG
ACCCCCCCGCCGGGAGGTAAGCTGGCCAGCGGTCGTTTCGTGTCTGTCTCTGTCTTTGTGCGTGTTTGTG
CCGGCATCTAATGTTTGCGCCTGCGTCTGTACTAGTTAGCTAACTAGCTCTGTATCTGGCGGACCCGTGG
TGGAACTGACGAGTTCTGAACACCCGGCCGCAACCCTGGGAGACGTCCCAGGGACTTTGGGGGCCGTTTT
TGTGGCCCGACCTGAGGAAGGGAGTCGATGTGGAATCCGACCCCGTCAGGATATGTGGTTCTGGTAGGAG
ACGAGAACCTAAAACAGTTCCCGCCTCCGTCTGAATTTTTGCTTTCGGTTTGGAACCGAAGCCGCGCGTC
TTGTCTGCTGCAGCGCTGCAGCATCGTTCTGTGTTGTCTCTGTCTGACTGTGTTTCTGTATTTGTCTGAA
AATTAGGGCCAGACTGTTACCACTCCCTTAAGTTTGACCTTAGGTCACTGGAAAGATGTCGAGCGGATCG
CTCACAACCAGTCGGTAGATGTCAAGAAGAGACGTTGGGTTACCTTCTGCTCTGCAGAATGGCCAACCTT
TAACGTCGGATGGCCGCGAGACGGCACCTTTAACCGAGACCTCATCACCCAGGTTAAGATCAAGGTCTTT
TCACCTGGCCCGCATGGACACCCAGACCAGGTCCCCTACATCGTGACCTGGGAAGCCTTGGCTTTTGACC
CCCCTCCCTGGGTCAAGCCCTTTGTACACCCTAAGCCTCCGCCTCCTCTTCCTCCATCCGCCCCGTCTCT
CCCCCTTGAACCTCCTCGTTCGACCCCGCCTCGATCCTCCCTTTATCCAGCCCTCACTCCTTCTCTAGGC
GCCGGAATTAGATCTCTCGAGGCCACCATGTACCCATACGATGTTCCGGATTACGCTCCCTGTATTCAAG
CTCAATATGGAACACCAGCAACGAGCCCAGGACCGCGTGACCACCTGACCGGTGATCCCCTGGCCCTTGA
GTTCGGCAAGCCTACCATGGACCTGGCCAGCCCCGAGACAGCACCTGCCGCACCTGCTACACTGCCCAGC
TTCAGCACCTTCATGGACGGGTACACCGGAGAGTTTGACACCTTCCTCTACCAGCTGCCGGGGACGACCC
AGCCGTGCTCCTCAGCTTGTTCCTCTGCCTCCTCCACGTCTTCTTCCTCATCCTCGGCCACCTCCCCCGC
TTCGGCGTCCTTCAAGTTTGAGGACTTCCAGGTGTACGGCTGCTACCCGGGCACCCTGAGCGGCCCATTA
GATGAGACCCTATCCTCCAGCGGCTCTGAGTACTATGGCAGTCCCTGCTCAGCCCCCTCGCCATCTACAC
CCAACTTCCAGCCGTCCCAGCTTTCTCCCTGGGACGGCTCATTTGGCCACTTCTCCCCGAGCCAGACTTA
TGAAGGCCTCTGGGCATGGACAGAGCAGTTGCCTAAGGCTTCTTCAGGGCCTCCGCCACCTCCAACCTTC
TTCTCCTTCAGTCCTCCCACTGGCCCCAGCCCCAGCCTGGCCCAGAGTTCTCTGAAATTGTTCCCACCAC
CAGCCACCCACCAGCTTGGGGAGGGGGAGAGCTATTCCATGCCAGCAGCTTTCCCCGGCTTGGCACCCAC
CTCTCCGAACCGTGACACTTCCGGCATTCTGGACGCACCCGTGACCTCCACCAAGTCCCGGAGCGGGGCT
TCAGGTGGCAGCGAGGGCCGCAAGGGCTTCTTCAAGCGCACAGTACAGAAAAGCGCCAAGTACATCTGCC
TGGCAAACAAGGATTGCCCTGTGGACAAGAGGCGGCGGAACCGCTGCCAGTTCTGCCGCTTCCAGAAGTG
CCTGGCTGTGGGCATGGTGAAGGAAGTTGTACGGACAGACAGCCTAAAAGGGCGGCGGGGCCGGCTACCT
TCAAAACCCAAGCAGCCTCCAGATGCCTCCCCTACCAATCTTCTCACTTCCCTCATCCGGGCACACTTGG
ACTCCGGGCCTAGCACTGCCAAATTGGACTATTCCAAGTTCCAGGAACTGGTGCTGCCCCGCTTCGGGAA
GGAAGATGCCGGTGACGTGCAACAATTTTATGACTTGCTCTCTGGTTCCCTGGACGTTATCCGAAAGTGG
GCAGAAAAAATCCCTGGCTTCATTGAGCTTTGCCCAGGAGACCAAGACCTGTTGCTAGAGTCTGCCTTCC
TGGAACTCTTCATCCTCCGCCTGGCATACCGATCTAAACCCGGTGAGGGGAAGCTCATCTTCTGCTCAGG
CCTGGTACTACACCAGCTGCAGTGTGCCCGTGGCTTTGGTGATTGGATTGACAACATCCTGGCCTTCTCA
CGGTCCCTGCACAGCTTGGGTGTTGATGTTCCCGCCTTTGCCTGCCTGTCCGCTCTGGTCCTCATCACTG
ATCGACACGGGCTCCAGGACCCTCGTCGGGTGGAAGAGCTGCAGAATCGCATTGCTAGCTGTCTGAAGGA
GCACATGGCTACCGTGGCAGGAGACCCACAGCCGGCCAGCTGCCTGTCACGTCTGCTGGGCAAACTGCCT
GAGCTTCGGACCCTGTGCACTCAAGGCCTGCAGCGCATCTTTTGCCTCAAGTTGGAGGACTTGGTACCCC
CTCCACCTATTGTGGACAAGATCTTTATGGACACATTGTCTTTCTGAGAATTCTACCGGGTAGGGGAGGC
GCTTTTCCCAAGGCAGTCTGGAGCATGCGCTTTAGCAGCCCCGCTGGGCACTTGGCGCTACACAAGTGGC
CTCTGGCCTCGCACACATTCCACATCCACCGGTAGGCGCCAACCGGCTCCGTTCTTTGGTGGCCCCTTCG
CGCCACCTTCTACTCCTCCCCTAGTCAGGAAGTTCCCCCCCGCCCCGCAGCTCGCGTCGTGCAGGACGTG
ACAAATGGAAGTAGCACGTCTCACTAGTCTCGTGCAGATGGACAGCACCGCTGAGCAATGGAAGCGGGTA
GGCCTTTGGGGCAGCGGCCAATAGCAGCTTTGCTCCTTCGCTTTCTGGGCTCAGAGGCTGGGAAGGGGTG
GGTCCGGGGGCGGGCTCAGGGGCGGGCTCAGGGGCGGGGCGGGCGCCCGAAGGTCCTCCGGAGGCCCGGC
ATTCTGCACGCTTCAAAAGCGCACGTCTGCCGCGCTGTTCTCCTCTTCCTCATCTCCGGGCCTTTCGACC
TGCAGCCCAAGCTTACCATGACCGAGTACAAGCCCACGGTGCGCCTCGCCACCCGCGACGACGTCCCCAG
GGCCGTACGCACCCTCGCCGCCGCGTTCGCCGACTACCCCGCCACGCGCCACACCGTCGATCCGGACCGC
CACATCGAGCGGGTCACCGAGCTGCAAGAACTCTTCCTCACGCGCGTCGGGCTCGACATCGGCAAGGTGT
GGGTCGCGGACGACGGCGCCGCGGTGGCGGTCTGGACCACGCCGGAGAGCGTCGAAGCGGGGGCGGTGTT
CGCCGAGATCGGCCCGCGCATGGCCGAGTTGAGCGGTTCCCGGCTGGCCGCGCAGCAACAGATGGAAGGC
CTCCTGGCGCCGCACCGGCCCAAGGAGCCCGCGTGGTTCCTGGCCACCGTCGGCGTCTCGCCCGACCACC
AGGGCAAGGGTCTGGGCAGCGCCGTCGTGCTCCCCGGAGTGGAGGCGGCCGAGCGCGCCGGGGTGCCCGC
CTTCCTGGAGACCTCCGCGCCCCGCAACCTCCCCTTCTACGAGCGGCTCGGCTTCACCGTCACCGCCGAC
GTCGAGGTGCCCGAAGGACCGCGCACCTGGTGCATGACCCGCAAGCCCGGTGCCTGACGCCCGCCCCACG
ACCCGCAGCGCCCGACCGAAAGGAGCGCACGACCCCATGCATCCAATTCCGCCCCCCCCCCCTAACGTTA
CTGGCCGAAGCCGCTTGGAATAAGGCCGGTGTGCGTTTGTCTATATGTTATTTTCCACCATATTGCCGTC
TTTTGGCAATGTGAGGGCCCGGAAACCTGGCCCTGTCTTCTTGACGAGCATTCCTAGGGGTCTTTCCCCT
CTCGCCAAAGGAATGCAAGGTCTGTTGAATGTCGTGAAGGAAGCAGTTCCTCTGGAAGCTTCTTGAAGAC
AAACAACGTCTGTAGCGACCCTTTGCAGGCAGCGGAACCCCCCACCTGGCGACAGGTGCCTCTGCGGCCA
AAAGCCACGTGTATAAGATACACCTGCAAAGGCGGCACAACCCCAGTGCCACGTTGTGAGTTGGATAGTT
GTGGAAAGAGTCAAATGGCTCTCCTCAAGCGTATTCAACAAGGGGCTGAAGGATGCCCAGAAGGTACCCC
ATTGTATGGGATCTGATCTGGGGCCTCGGTGCACATGCTTTACATGTGTTTAGTCGAGGTTAAAAAAACG
TCTAGGCCCCCCGAACCACGGGGACGTGGTTTTCCTTTGAAAAACACGATGATAATATGGCCACAACCAT
GGTGAGCAAGGGCGAGGAGCTGTTCACCGGGGTGGTGCCCATCCTGGTCGAGCTGGACGGCGACGTAAAC
GGCCACAAGTTCAGCGTGTCTGGCGAGGGCGAGGGCGATGCCACCTACGGCAAGCTGACCCTGAAGTTCA
TCTGCACCACCGGCAAGCTGCCCGTGCCCTGGCCCACCCTCGTGACCACCCTGACCTACGGCGTGCAGTG
CTTCAGCCGCTACCCCGACCACATGAAGCAGCACGACTTCTTCAAGTCCGCCATGCCCGAAGGCTACGTC
CAGGAGCGCACCATCTTCTTCAAGGACGACGGCAACTACAAGACCCGCGCCGAGGTGAAGTTCGAGGGCG
ACACCCTGGTGAACCGCATCGAGCTGAAGGGCATCGACTTCAAGGAGGACGGCAACATCCTGGGGCACAA
GCTGGAGTACAACTACAACAGCCACAACGTCTATATCATGGCCGACAAGCAGAAGAACGGCATCAAGGCG
AACTTCAAGATCCGCCACAACATCGAGGACGGCAGCGTGCAGCTCGCCGACCACTACCAGCAGAACACCC
CCATCGGCGACGGCCCCGTGCTGCTGCCCGACAACCACTACCTGAGCACCCAGTCCGCCCTGAGCAAAGA
CCCCAACGAGAAGCGCGATCACATGGTCCTGCTGGAGTTCGTGACCGCCGCCGGGATCACTCTCGGCATG
GACGAGCTGTACAAGTAATGAATTAATTAAGAATTATCAAGCTTATCGATACCGTCGACCTGCAGCCAAG
CTTATCGATAAAATAAAAGATTTTATTTAGTCTCCAGAAAAAGGGGGGAATGAAAGACCCCACCTGTAGG
TTTGGCAAGCTAGCTTAAGTAACGCCATTTTGCAAGGCATGGAAAATACATAACTGAGAATAGAGAAGTT
CAGATCAAGGTTAGGAACAGAGAGACAGCAGAATATGGGCCAAACAGGATATCTGTGGTAAGCAGTTCCT
GCCCCGGCTCAGGGCCAAGAACAGATGGTCCCCAGATGCGGTCCCGCCCTCAGCAGTTTCTAGAGAACCA
TCAGATGTTTCCAGGGTGCCCCAAGGACCTGAAATGACCCTGTGCCTTATTTGAACTAACCAATCAGTTC
GCTTCTCGCTTCTGTTCGCGCGCTTCTGCTCCCCGAGCTCAATAAAAGAGCCCACAACCCCTCACTCGGC
GCGCCAGTCCTCCGATAGACTGCGTCGCCCGGGTACCCGTGTATCCAATAAACCCTCTTGCAGTTGCATC
CGACTTGTGGTCTCGCTGTTCCTTGGGAGGGTCTCCTCTGAGTGATTGACTACCCGTCAGCGGGGGTCTT
TCATGGGTAACAGTTTCTTGAAGTTGGAGAACAACATTCTGAGGGTAGGAGTCGAATATTAAGTAATCCT
GACTCAATTAGCCACTGTTTTGAATCCACATACTCCAATACTCCTGAAATAGTTCATTATGGACAGCGCA
GAAAGAGCTGGGGAGAATTGTGAAATTGTTATCCGCTCACAATTCCACACAACATACGAGCCGGAAGCAT
AAAGTGTAAAGCCTGGGGTGCCTAATGAGTGAGCTAACTCACATTAATTGCGTTGCGCTCACTGCCCGCT
TTCCAGTCGGGAAACCTGTCGTGCCAGCTGCATTAATGAATCGGCCAACGCGCGGGGAGAGGCGGTTTGC
GTATTGGGCGCTCTTCCGCTTCCTCGCTCACTGACTCGCTGCGCTCGGTCGTTCGGCTGCGGCGAGCGGT
ATCAGCTCACTCAAAGGCGGTAATACGGTTATCCACAGAATCAGGGGATAACGCAGGAAAGAACATGTGA
GCAAAAGGCCAGCAAAAGGCCAGGAACCGTAAAAAGGCCGCGTTGCTGGCGTTTTTCCATAGGCTCCGCC
CCCCTGACGAGCATCACAAAAATCGACGCTCAAGTCAGAGGTGGCGAAACCCGACAGGACTATAAAGATA
CCAGGCGTTTCCCCCTGGAAGCTCCCTCGTGCGCTCTCCTGTTCCGACCCTGCCGCTTACCGGATACCTG
TCCGCCTTTCTCCCTTCGGGAAGCGTGGCGCTTTCTCATAGCTCACGCTGTAGGTATCTCAGTTCGGTGT
AGGTCGTTCGCTCCAAGCTGGGCTGTGTGCACGAACCCCCCGTTCAGCCCGACCGCTGCGCCTTATCCGG
TAACTATCGTCTTGAGTCCAACCCGGTAAGACACGACTTATCGCCACTGGCAGCAGCCACTGGTAACAGG
ATTAGCAGAGCGAGGTATGTAGGCGGTGCTACAGAGTTCTTGAAGTGGTGGCCTAACTACGGCTACACTA
GAAGAACAGTATTTGGTATCTGCGCTCTGCTGAAGCCAGTTACCTTCGGAAAAAGAGTTGGTAGCTCTTG
ATCCGGCAAACAAACCACCGCTGGTAGCGGTGGTTTTTTTGTTTGCAAGCAGCAGATTACGCGCAGAAAA
AAAGGATCTCAAGAAGATCCTTTGATCTTTTCTACGGGGTCTGACGCTCAGTGGAACGAAAACTCACGTT
AAGGGATTTTGGTCATGAGATTATCAAAAAGGATCTTCACCTAGATCCTTTTAAATTAAAAATGAAGTTT
TAAATCAATCTAAAGTATATATGAGTAAACTTGGTCTGACAGTTACCAATGCTTAATCAGTGAGGCACCT
ATCTCAGCGATCTGTCTATTTCGTTCATCCATAGTTGCCTGACTCCCCGTCGTGTAGATAACTACGATAC
GGGAGGGCTTACCATCTGGCCCCAGTGCTGCAATGATACCGCGAGACCCACGCTCACCGGCTCCAGATTT
ATCAGCAATAAACCAGCCAGCCGGAAGGGCCGAGCGCAGAAGTGGTCCTGCAACTTTATCCGCCTCCATC
CAGTCTATTAATTGTTGCCGGGAAGCTAGAGTAAGTAGTTCGCCAGTTAATAGTTTGCGCAACGTTGTTG
CCATTGCTACAGGCATCGTGGTGTCACGCTCGTCGTTTGGTATGGCTTCATTCAGCTCCGGTTCCCAACG
ATCAAGGCGAGTTACATGATCCCCCATGTTGTGCAAAAAAGCGGTTAGCTCCTTCGGTCCTCCGATCGTT
GTCAGAAGTAAGTTGGCCGCAGTGTTATCACTCATGGTTATGGCAGCACTGCATAATTCTCTTACTGTCA
TGCCATCCGTAAGATGCTTTTCTGTGACTGGTGAGTACTCAACCAAGTCATTCTGAGAATAGTGTATGCG
GCGACCGAGTTGCTCTTGCCCGGCGTCAATACGGGATAATACCGCGCCACATAGCAGAACTTTAAAAGTG
CTCATCATTGGAAAACGTTCTTCGGGGCGAAAACTCTCAAGGATCTTACCGCTGTTGAGATCCAGTTCGA
TGTAACCCACTCGTGCACCCAACTGATCTTCAGCATCTTTTACTTTCACCAGCGTTTCTGGGTGAGCAAA
AACAGGAAGGCAAAATGCCGCAAAAAAGGGAATAAGGGCGACACGGAAATGTTGAATACTCATACTCTTC
CTTTTTCAATATTATTGAAGCATTTATCAGGGTTATTGTCTCATGAGCGGATACATATTTGAATGTATTT
AGAAAAATAAACAAATAGGGGTTCCGCGCACATTTCCCCGAAAAGTGCCACCTGACGTCTAAGAAACCAT
TATTATCATGACATTAACCTATAAAAATAGGCGTATCACGAGGCCCTTTCGTCTCGCGCGTTTCGGTGAT
GACGGTGAAAACCTCTGACACATGCAGCTCCCGGAGACGGTCACAGCTTGTCTGTAAGCGGATGCCGGGA
GCAGACAAGCCCGTCAGGGCGCGTCAGCGGGTGTTGGCGGGTGTCGGGGCTGGCTTAACTATGCGGCATC
AGAGCAGATTGTACTGAGAGTGCACCATATGCGGTGTGAAATACCGCACAGATGCGTAAGGAGAAAATAC
CGCATCAGGCGCCATTCGCCATTCAGGCTGCGCAACTGTTGGGAAGGGCGATCGGTGCGGGCCTCTTCGC
TATTACGCCAGCTGGCGAAAGGGGGATGTGCTGCAAGGCGATTAAGTTGGGTAACGCCAGGGTTTTCCCA
GTCACGACGTTGTAAAACGACGGCGCAAGGAATGGTGCATGCAAGGAGATGGCGCCCAACAGTCCCCCGG
CCACGGGGCCTGCCACCATACCCACGCCGAAACAAGCGCTCATGAGCCCGAAGTGGCGAGCCCGATCTTC
CCCATCGGTGATGTCGGCGATATAGGCGCCAGCAACCGCACCTGTGGCGCCGGTGATGCCGGCCACGATG
CGTCCGGCGTAGAGGCGATTAGTCCAATTTGTTAAAGACAGGATATCAGTGGTCCAGGCTCTAGTTTTGA
CTCAACAATATCACCAGCTGAAGCCTATAGAGTACGAGCCATAGATAAAATAAAAGATTTTATTTAGTCT
CCAGAAAAAGGGGGGAA
Features (pLannotate 1.2.2; 23 found; start..end, strand, type, name):
    579..920     +  misc_feature   MESV Ψ: packaging signal of murine embryonic stem cell virus
    987..1403    +  CDS            gag (truncated): truncated Moloney murine leukemia virus (MMLV) gag gene lacking the start codon
   1431..1457    +  CDS            3xHA (fragment): three tandem HA epitope tags
   1458..3194    +  CDS            Nr4a1: NR4A1_MOUSE - Also known as Gfrp, Hmr, N10, Nur77. Experimental evidence at protein level: Swiss-Prot protein existence level 1. Orphan nuclear receptor. May act concomitantly with NURR1 in regulating the expression of delayed-early genes during liver regeneration. Binds the NGFI-B response element (NBRE) 5'-AAAAGGTCA-3'. May inhibit NF-kappa-B transactivation of IL2. Participates in energy homeostasis by sequestrating the kinase STK11 in the nucleus, thereby attenuating cytoplasmic AMPK activation (By similarity). Plays a role in the vascular response to injury (PubMed:22427340). From Mus mus
   3208..3707    +  promoter       PGK promoter: mouse phosphoglycerate kinase 1 promoter
   3728..4327    +  CDS            PuroR: puromycin N-acetyltransferase; pac from Streptomyces alboniger; confers resistance to puromycin
   4493..4955    +  misc_feature   IRES: internal ribosome entry site (IRES) of the encephalomyocarditis virus (EMCV)
   4969..5688    +  CDS            EGFP: the original enhanced GFP (Yang et al., 1996) mammalian codon-optimized
   5705..5731    +  misc_feature   MCS (fragment): pBluescript multiple cloning site
   5790..6304    +  LTR            3' LTR: 3' long terminal repeat from murine embryonic stem cell virus
   6466..6482    -  protein_bind   lac operator: The lac repressor binds to the lac operator to inhibit transcription in E. coli. This inhibition can be relieved by adding lactose or isopropyl-β-D-thiogalactopyranoside (IPTG). lac repressor encoded by lacI
   6490..6520    -  promoter       lac promoter: promoter for the E. coli lac operon
   6535..6556    -  protein_bind   CAP binding site: CAP binding activates transcription in the presence of cAMP. E. coli catabolite activator protein
   6569..6661    -  CDS            lacI (fragment): lac repressor; lacI; The lac repressor binds to the lac operator to inhibit transcription in E. coli. This inhibition can be relieved by adding lactose or isopropyl-β-D-thiogalactopyranoside (IPTG).
   6844..7432    -  rep_origin     ori: high-copy-number ColE1/pMB1/pBR322/pUC origin of replication
   7603..8463    -  CDS            AmpR: β-lactamase; bla; confers resistance to ampicillin, carbenicillin, and related antibiotics
   8464..8568    -  promoter       AmpR promoter: bla
   8663..8698    +  CDS            rop (fragment): Rop protein, which maintains plasmids at low copy number; rop
   8800..8899    +  misc_feature   bom (fragment): basis of mobility region from pBR322
   8905..9054    -  CDS            lacZα (fragment): LacZα fragment of β-galactosidase; lacZ fragment
   9054..9255    -  CDS            TcR (fragment): tetracycline efflux protein; tet; confers resistance to tetracycline
   9256..9354    +  CDS            env (fragment): murine leukemia virus gPr80 envelope polyprotein precursor; env; proteolytically cleaved into gp70SU and p15TM subunits
   9396..515     +  LTR            5' LTR (across the origin): 5' long terminal repeat from murine embryonic stem cell virus
