[The description below was written by a language model from this plasmid's Addgene catalogue record and pLannotate feature annotations shown in this document.]
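Description:
MSCV-HA-Nr4a1-Zf1 is a gammaretroviral expression plasmid built on the pMSCV-PIG backbone and intended for producing retrovirus that overexpresses a mutant form of mouse Nr4a1 (Nur77), an orphan nuclear receptor. It is maintained in E. coli through a high-copy ColE1/pUC-type origin with ampicillin resistance. The bacterial portion also carries annotated remnants of lacI, lacZα, rop, bom and a tetracycline resistance gene, which are fragments rather than functional units. The catalogue lists a total size of 9456 bp, while the sequenced record behind the feature table is 9,397 nt; the record does not explain this small difference.

The proviral region is bounded by murine embryonic stem cell virus 5′ and 3′ LTRs and contains the Ψ packaging signal plus a truncated gag segment lacking its start codon, elements that allow the transcript to be packaged into virions when viral proteins are supplied in trans. The 5′ LTR serves as the promoter for the insert, cloned between XhoI and EcoRI sites: an N-terminal HA epitope (annotated as a short match to a 3xHA element, consistent with a single tag) fused to Nr4a1 carrying a deletion of zinc finger 1 (C270 to C290), part of the receptor's DNA-binding domain. Downstream, a mouse PGK promoter drives a puromycin N-acetyltransferase gene linked by an EMCV IRES to EGFP, so transduced cells can be selected with puromycin and tracked by fluorescence from one bicistronic transcript. The construct is suited to stable delivery of the HA-tagged mutant into mammalian cells, for example to compare its activity with wild-type Nr4a1; the associated study concerns NR4A1 in adipocyte progenitor quiescence.
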