Addgene plasmid #160943: MSCV-HA-Nr4a1-Zf1
Purpose: Generation of retrovirus for the overexpression of Nr4a1 mutant (zinc finger 1 deletion)
Depositing lab: Matthew Steinhauser. Depositing organization: Brigham and Women's Hospital. Publication: Targeting nuclear receptor NR4A1-dependent adipocyte progenitor quiescence promotes metabolic adaptation to obesity. Zhang Y, Federation AJ, Kim S, O'Keefe JP, Lun M, Xiang D, Brown JD, Steinhauser ML. J Clin Invest. 2018 Nov 1;128(11):4898-4911. doi: 10.1172/JCI98353. Epub 2018 Oct 2. PubMed 30277475.
Backbone
  Vector backbone: pMSCV-PIG
  Backbone manufacturer: Addgene 21654
  Backbone size w/o insert (bp): 7656
  Total vector size (bp): 9456
  Vector type: Mammalian Expression, Retroviral
  Selectable markers: Puromycin
Growth in bacteria
  Bacterial resistance: Ampicillin, 100 μg/mL
  Growth temperature: 37°C
  Growth strain: NEB Stable
  Copy number: High Copy
Gene/Insert
  Gene/Insert name: Nr4a1
  Species: M. musculus (mouse)
  Mutation: Deletion of Zinc finger 1 (C270 to C290)
  Entrez Gene: Nr4a1 (a.k.a. GFRP1, Gfrp, Hbr-1, Hbr1, Hmr, N10, NGFI-B, NGFIB, NP10, NUR77-1, NUR77-2, TIS1, TR3, nur77)
  Promoter: MSCV-LTR
  Tag / fusion protein: HA tag (N terminal on insert)
  Cloning method: Restriction Enzyme; 5′ cloning site XhoI (not destroyed); 3′ cloning site EcoRI (not destroyed)
  Sequencing primers: 5′ pLXSN: cccttgaacctcctcgttcgacc; 3′ MSCV Rev: cagcggggctgctaaagcgcatgc
Terms and licenses: Academic/Nonprofit Terms; Industry Terms: Not Available to Industry
How to cite: MSCV-HA-Nr4a1-Zf1 was a gift from Matthew Steinhauser (Addgene plasmid # 160943 ; http://n2t.net/addgene:160943 ; RRID:Addgene_160943)
